>Addgene plasmid #228452 | pIVEX2.3-CS1M2b-3c-ON8-EGFP | addgene full sequence | sequence record 454242 | Addgene NGS Result
TCGCGCGTTTCGGTGATGACGGTGAAAACCTCTGACACATGCAGCTCCCGGAGACGGTCACAGCTTGTCT
GTAAGCGGATGCCGGGAGCAGACAAGCCCGTCAGGGCGCGTCAGCGGGTGTTGGCGGGTGTCGGGGCTGG
CTTAACTATGCGGCATCAGAGCAGATTGTACTGAGAGTGCACCATATGCGGTGTGAAATACCGCACAGAT
GCGTAAGGAGAAAATACCGCATCAGGCGCCATTCGCCATTCAGGCTGCGCAACTGTTGGGAAGGGCGATC
GGTGCGGGCCTCTTCGCTATTACGCCAGCTGGCGAAAGGGGGATGTGCTGCAAGGCGATTAAGTTGGGTA
ACGCCAGGGTTTTCCCAGTCACGACGTTGTAAAACGACGGCCAGTGCCAAGCTTGCATGCAAGGAGATGG
CGCCCAACAGTCCCCCGGCCACGGGGCCTGCCACCATACCCACGCCGAAACAAGCGCTCATGAGCCCGAA
GTGGCGAGCCCGATCTTCCCCATCGGTGATGTCGGCGATATAGGCGCCAGCAACCGCACCTGTGGCGCCG
GTGATGCCGGCCACGATGCGTCCGGCGTAGAGGATCGAGATCTCGATCCCGCGAAATTAATACGACTCAC
TATAGGCAAAGAAAGGCGAAAGCCTTGTGAGGCCTCTTTGATGCGACCCGGTTATCGAATTAAGGAGGTA
AAAAATGCAAGTCAAGGCTTTGGCCTCTCTCATGGTGAGCAAGGGCGAGGAGCTGTTCACCGGGGTGGTG
CCCATCCTGGTCGAGCTGGACGGCGACGTAAACGGCCACAAGTTCAGCGTGTCCGGCGAGGGCGAGGGCG
ATGCCACCTACGGCAAGCTGACCCTGAAGTTCATCTGCACCACCGGCAAGCTGCCCGTGCCCTGGCCCAC
CCTCGTGACCACCCTGACCTACGGCGTGCAGTGCTTCAGCCGCTACCCCGACCACATGAAGCAGCACGAC
TTCTTCAAGTCCGCCATGCCCGAAGGCTACGTCCAGGAGCGCACCATCTTCTTCAAGGACGACGGCAACT
ACAAGACCCGCGCCGAGGTGAAGTTCGAGGGCGACACCCTGGTGAACCGCATCGAGCTGAAGGGCATCGA
CTTCAAGGAGGACGGCAACATCCTGGGGCACAAGCTGGAGTACAACTACAACAGCCACAACGTCTATATC
ATGGCCGACAAGCAGAAGAACGGCATCAAGGTGAACTTCAAGATCCGCCACAACATCGAGGACGGCAGCG
TGCAGCTCGCCGACCACTACCAGCAGAACACCCCCATCGGCGACGGCCCCGTGCTGCTGCCCGACAACCA
CTACCTGAGCACCCAGTCCGCCCTGAGCAAAGACCCCAACGAGAAGCGCGATCACATGGTCCTGCTGGAG
TTCGTGACCGCCGCCGGGATCACTCTCGGCATGGACGAGCTGTACAAGTAATAAAAGGGCGAATTCCAGC
ACACTGGCGGCCGTTACTAGTGGATCCGGCTGCTAACAAAGCCCGAAAGGAAGCTGAGTTGGCTGCTGCC
ACCGCTGAGCAATAACTAGCATAACCCCTTGGGGCCTCTAAACGGGTCTTGAGGGGTTTTTTGCTGAAAG
GAGGAACTATATCCGGATATCCACAGGACGGGTGTGGTCGCCATGATCGCGTAGTCGATAGTGGCTCCAA
GTAGCGAAGCGAGCAGGACTGGGCGGCGGCCAAAGCGGTCGGACAGTGCTCCGAGAACGGGTGCGCATAG
AAATTGCATCAACGCATATAGCGCTAGCAGCACGCCATAGTGACTGGCGATGCTGTCGGAATGGACGATA
TCCCGCAAGAGGCCCGGCAGTACCGGCATAACCAAGCCTATGCCTACAGCATCCAGGGTGACGGTGCCGA
GGATGACGATGAGCGCATTGTTAGATTTCATACACGGTGCCTGACTGCGTTAGCAATTTAACTGTGATAA
ACTACCGCATTAAAGCTTATCGATGATAAGCTGTCAAACATGAGAATTCGTAATCATGTCATAGCTGTTT
CCTGTGTGAAATTGTTATCCGCTCACAATTCCACACAACATACGAGCCGGAAGCATAAAGTGTAAAGCCT
GGGGTGCCTAATGAGTGAGCTAACTCACATTAATTGCGTTGCGCTCACTGCCCGCTTTCCAGTCGGGAAA
CCTGTCGTGCCAGCTGCATTAATGAATCGGCCAACGCGCGGGGAGAGGCGGTTTGCGTATTGGGCGCTCT
TCCGCTTCCTCGCTCACTGACTCGCTGCGCTCGGTCGTTCGGCTGCGGCGAGCGGTATCAGCTCACTCAA
AGGCGGTAATACGGTTATCCACAGAATCAGGGGATAACGCAGGAAAGAACATGTGAGCAAAAGGCCAGCA
AAAGGCCAGGAACCGTAAAAAGGCCGCGTTGCTGGCGTTTTTCCATAGGCTCCGCCCCCCTGACGAGCAT
CACAAAAATCGACGCTCAAGTCAGAGGTGGCGAAACCCGACAGGACTATAAAGATACCAGGCGTTTCCCC
CTGGAAGCTCCCTCGTGCGCTCTCCTGTTCCGACCCTGCCGCTTACCGGATACCTGTCCGCCTTTCTCCC
TTCGGGAAGCGTGGCGCTTTCTCATAGCTCACGCTGTAGGTATCTCAGTTCGGTGTAGGTCGTTCGCTCC
AAGCTGGGCTGTGTGCACGAACCCCCCGTTCAGCCCGACCGCTGCGCCTTATCCGGTAACTATCGTCTTG
AGTCCAACCCGGTAAGACACGACTTATCGCCACTGGCAGCAGCCACTGGTAACAGGATTAGCAGAGCGAG
GTATGTAGGCGGTGCTACAGAGTTCTTGAAGTGGTGGCCTAACTACGGCTACACTAGAAGAACAGTATTT
GGTATCTGCGCTCTGCTGAAGCCAGTTACCTTCGGAAAAAGAGTTGGTAGCTCTTGATCCGGCAAACAAA
CCACCGCTGGTAGCGGTGGTTTTTTTGTTTGCAAGCAGCAGATTACGCGCAGAAAAAAAGGATCTCAAGA
AGATCCTTTGATCTTTTCTACGGGGTCTGACGCTCAGTGGAACGAAAACTCACGTTAAGGGATTTTGGTC
ATGAGATTATCAAAAAGGATCTTCACCTAGATCCTTTTAAATTAAAAATGAAGTTTTAAATCAATCTAAA
GTATATATGAGTAAACTTGGTCTGACAGTTACCAATGCTTAATCAGTGAGGCACCTATCTCAGCGATCTG
TCTATTTCGTTCATCCATAGTTGCCTGACTCCCCGTCGTGTAGATAACTACGATACGGGAGGGCTTACCA
TCTGGCCCCAGTGCTGCAATGATACCGCGAGACCCACGCTCACCGGCTCCAGATTTATCAGCAATAAACC
AGCCAGCCGGAAGGGCCGAGCGCAGAAGTGGTCCTGCAACTTTATCCGCCTCCATCCAGTCTATTAATTG
TTGCCGGGAAGCTAGAGTAAGTAGTTCGCCAGTTAATAGTTTGCGCAACGTTGTTGCCATTGCTACAGGC
ATCGTGGTGTCACGCTCGTCGTTTGGTATGGCTTCATTCAGCTCCGGTTCCCAACGATCAAGGCGAGTTA
CATGATCCCCCATGTTGTGCAAAAAAGCGGTTAGCTCCTTCGGTCCTCCGATCGTTGTCAGAAGTAAGTT
GGCCGCAGTGTTATCACTCATGGTTATGGCAGCACTGCATAATTCTCTTACTGTCATGCCATCCGTAAGA
TGCTTTTCTGTGACTGGTGAGTACTCAACCAAGTCATTCTGAGAATAGTGTATGCGGCGACCGAGTTGCT
CTTGCCCGGCGTCAATACGGGATAATACCGCGCCACATAGCAGAACTTTAAAAGTGCTCATCATTGGAAA
ACGTTCTTCGGGGCGAAAACTCTCAAGGATCTTACCGCTGTTGAGATCCAGTTCGATGTAACCCACTCGT
GCACCCAACTGATCTTCAGCATCTTTTACTTTCACCAGCGTTTCTGGGTGAGCAAAAACAGGAAGGCAAA
ATGCCGCAAAAAAGGGAATAAGGGCGACACGGAAATGTTGAATACTCATACTCTTCCTTTTTCAATATTA
TTGAAGCATTTATCAGGGTTATTGTCTCATGAGCGGATACATATTTGAATGTATTTAGAAAAATAAACAA
ATAGGGGTTCCGCGCACATTTCCCCGAAAAGTGCCACCTGACGTCTAAGAAACCATTATTATCATGACAT
TAACCTATAAAAATAGGCGTATCACGAGGCCCTTTCGTC
Features (pLannotate 1.2.2; 17 found; start..end, strand, type, name):
    137..236     +  misc_feature   bom (fragment): basis of mobility region from pBR322
    242..396     -  CDS            lacZα (fragment): LacZα fragment of β-galactosidase; lacZ fragment
    404..596     -  CDS            TcR (fragment): tetracycline efflux protein; tet; confers resistance to tetracycline
    618..636     +  promoter       T7 promoter: promoter for bacteriophage T7 RNA polymerase
    732..1451    +  CDS            EGFP: the original enhanced GFP (Yang et al., 1996) mammalian codon-optimized
   1499..1548    +  CDS            SET1 (fragment): solubility-enhancement tag derived from T7 phage gene 10B
   1556..1603    +  terminator     T7 terminator: transcription terminator for bacteriophage T7 RNA polymerase
   1629..1921    -  CDS            TcR (fragment): tetracycline efflux protein; tet; confers resistance to tetracycline
   1969..1997    -  promoter       tet promoter: E. coli promoter for tetracycline efflux protein gene
   2042..2058    -  protein_bind   lac operator: The lac repressor binds to the lac operator to inhibit transcription in E. coli. This inhibition can be relieved by adding lactose or isopropyl-β-D-thiogalactopyranoside (IPTG). lac repressor encoded by lacI
   2066..2096    -  promoter       lac promoter: promoter for the E. coli lac operon
   2111..2132    -  protein_bind   CAP binding site: CAP binding activates transcription in the presence of cAMP. E. coli catabolite activator protein
   2145..2237    -  CDS            lacI (fragment): lac repressor; lacI; The lac repressor binds to the lac operator to inhibit transcription in E. coli. This inhibition can be relieved by adding lactose or isopropyl-β-D-thiogalactopyranoside (IPTG).
   2420..3008    -  rep_origin     ori: high-copy-number ColE1/pMB1/pBR322/pUC origin of replication
   3179..4039    -  CDS            AmpR: β-lactamase; bla; confers resistance to ampicillin, carbenicillin, and related antibiotics
   4040..4144    -  promoter       AmpR promoter: bla
   4239..35      +  CDS            rop (fragment) (across the origin): Rop protein, which maintains plasmids at low copy number; rop
