[The description below was written by a language model from this plasmid's Addgene catalogue record and pLannotate feature annotations shown in this document.]
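Description:
pIVEX2.3-CS1M2b-3c-ON8-EGFP is a synthetic-biology plasmid of about 4.2 kb built on the pIVEX2.3 backbone, a T7-driven expression vector. It is propagated in E. coli through a ColE1/pUC-type origin and selected with ampicillin via a β-lactamase gene under its own promoter. The feature table also picks up several short backbone remnants: fragments of the tetracycline resistance gene, lacZα, lacI, rop and the bom region, together with a tet promoter and a lac promoter/operator/CAP site. These appear to be leftover vector sequence rather than working parts of the design.

The payload is a single transcription unit bounded by a T7 promoter and a T7 terminator and encoding EGFP. Roughly a hundred bases lie unannotated between the promoter and the EGFP start. This is the most likely location of the synthetic CS1M2b-3c-ON8 riboswitch named in the record, although the automated annotation does not mark that element and its exact position and architecture are not stated. The record describes the riboswitch as responsive to LS4. The associated publication title concerns lab-coevolved RNA–RNA-binding-protein pairs, which suggests that LS4 is the protein partner recognised by the RNA element, and the "ON" in the name suggests that binding increases EGFP output. Neither point is spelled out in the record. A short match to a T7 gene 10-derived sequence sits between EGFP and the terminator and is probably part of the backbone's 3′ region. The construct serves as a fluorescent reporter for measuring riboswitch-controlled gene expression, and the publication title points to use in cell-free expression systems supplied with T7 RNA polymerase.
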