Addgene plasmid #228452: pIVEX2.3-CS1M2b-3c-ON8-EGFP
Purpose: LS4-responsive riboswitch
Depositing lab: Keisuke Fukunaga. Depositing organization: Institute of Science Tokyo. Publication: Structural insights into lab-coevolved RNA-RBP pairs and applications of synthetic riboswitches in cell-free system. Fukunaga K, Teramoto T, Nakashima M, Ohtani T, Katsuki R, Matsuura T, Yokobayashi Y, Kakuta Y. Nucleic Acids Res. 2025 Mar 20;53(6):gkaf212. doi: 10.1093/nar/gkaf212. PubMed 40119732.
Backbone
  Vector backbone: pIVEX2.3
  Total vector size (bp): 4241
  Vector type: Synthetic Biology
Growth in bacteria
  Bacterial resistance: Ampicillin, 100 μg/mL
  Growth temperature: 37°C
  Growth strain: DH5alpha
  Copy number: Unknown
Gene/Insert
  Gene/Insert name: CS1M2b-3c-ON8 riboswitch-regulated EGFP
  Species: Synthetic
  Promoter: T7
  Cloning method: Other
  Sequencing primers: 5′ ATGCGTCCGGCGTAGAGGATCGAGA; 3′ CCGCTGAGCAATAACTAGCATAACCCCT
Terms and licenses: Academic/Nonprofit Terms; Industry Terms: Not Available to Industry
How to cite: pIVEX2.3-CS1M2b-3c-ON8-EGFP was a gift from Keisuke Fukunaga (Addgene plasmid # 228452 ; http://n2t.net/addgene:228452 ; RRID:Addgene_228452)
